Addgene plasmid #162859: pUCP20 PilBS249*
Purpose: Expression of PilB S249 Amber with a C-terminal histag
Depositing lab: Katrina Forest. Depositing organization: University of Wisconsin, Madison.
Backbone
  Vector backbone: pUCP20
  Backbone size w/o insert (bp): 3643
  Vector type: Bacterial Expression
Growth in bacteria
  Bacterial resistance: Ampicillin, 100 μg/mL
  Growth temperature: 37°C
  Growth strain: DH5alpha
  Copy number: High Copy
Gene/Insert
  Gene/Insert name: PilB
  Species: Pseudomonas aeruginosa
  Insert size (bp): 1728
  Mutation: S249Amber
  Tag / fusion protein: Histidine tag (H6x) (C terminal on insert)
  Cloning method: Gibson Cloning
Resource information
  A portion of this plasmid was derived from a plasmid made by: clone from pUCP20 PilB
Terms and licenses: Academic/Nonprofit Terms; Industry Terms: Not Available to Industry
Depositor comments: Amber mutation was inserted concomitant to replacing the original UAG stop codon with UAA from pUCP20 PilB
How to cite: pUCP20 PilBS249* was a gift from Katrina Forest (Addgene plasmid # 162859 ; http://n2t.net/addgene:162859 ; RRID:Addgene_162859)
