[The description below was written by a language model from this plasmid's Addgene catalogue record and pLannotate feature annotations shown in this document.]
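Description:
pUCP20 PilBS249* is a bacterial expression plasmid built on pUCP20, an Escherichia coli–Pseudomonas shuttle backbone. It carries two replication systems: a high-copy ColE1/pUC-type origin for propagation in E. coli, and the pRO1600 oriV with its cognate Rep coding sequence (annotated as a fragment), which supports maintenance in Pseudomonas aeruginosa and related hosts. Selection is through the bla β-lactamase gene under its own promoter, giving resistance to ampicillin and carbenicillin. Short remnants of bom, rop and lacI are annotated but only as fragments, so the plasmid does not supply a functional lac repressor itself.

The insert is pilB from P. aeruginosa, which encodes the ATPase motor that powers assembly and extension of type IV pili and so contributes to twitching motility, adhesion and biofilm formation. It sits downstream of the lac promoter and operator, with an upstream CAP binding site, and carries a C-terminal six-histidine tag for detection or affinity purification. The codon for serine 249 has been changed to an amber (UAG) stop. According to the depositor, the original UAG terminator of the parental pUCP20 PilB clone was changed to UAA at the same time, leaving the engineered amber codon as the only UAG in the reading frame.

That design is typical of amber suppression experiments, in which an orthogonal tRNA/synthetase pair places a noncanonical amino acid at a chosen position. The C-terminal tag would then mark only full-length, read-through protein. The record, however, does not state the specific application or the suppressor system used. The insert was assembled by Gibson cloning.
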