Features (pLannotate 1.2.2; 12 found; start..end, strand, type, name):
      1..31      +  promoter       lac promoter: promoter for the E. coli lac operon
     39..55      +  protein_bind   lac operator: The lac repressor binds to the lac operator to inhibit transcription in E. coli. This inhibition can be relieved by adding lactose or isopropyl-β-D-thiogalactopyranoside (IPTG). lac repressor encoded by lacI
     75..1772    +  CDS            pilB: PILB_PSEAE - Experimental evidence at protein level: Swiss-Prot protein existence level 1. ATPase component of the type IV pilus (T4P) that plays a role in surface and host cell adhesion, colonization, biofilm maturation, virulence, and twitching, a form of surface-associated motility facilitated by cycles of extension, adhesion, and retraction of T4P fibers (PubMed:15659660, PubMed:28854278). Acts as a molecular motor to provide the energy that is required for biogenesis of the pilus and the extrusion of substrates generated in the cytoplasm (PubMed:8102361, PubMed:18174131). PilB ATPase acti
   1803..2632    -  CDS            pRO1600 Rep (fragment): replication protein for the broad-host-range plasmid pRO1600 from Pseudomonas aeruginosa&nbsp
   2646..2997    +  rep_origin     pRO1600 oriV: broad-host-range origin of replication from Pseudomonas aeruginosa plasmid pRO1600; requires the pRO1600 Rep protein for replication (West et al., 1994)
   3043..3091    -  misc_feature   bom (fragment): basis of mobility region from pBR322
   3193..3228    -  CDS            rop (fragment): Rop protein, which maintains plasmids at low copy number; rop
   3323..3427    +  promoter       AmpR promoter: bla
   3428..4288    +  CDS            AmpR: β-lactamase; bla; confers resistance to ampicillin, carbenicillin, and related antibiotics
   4459..5047    +  rep_origin     ori: high-copy-number ColE1/pMB1/pBR322/pUC origin of replication
   5230..5322    +  CDS            lacI (fragment): lac repressor; lacI; The lac repressor binds to the lac operator to inhibit transcription in E. coli. This inhibition can be relieved by adding lactose or isopropyl-β-D-thiogalactopyranoside (IPTG).
   5335..5356    +  protein_bind   CAP binding site: CAP binding activates transcription in the presence of cAMP. E. coli catabolite activator protein
>Addgene plasmid #162859 | pUCP20 PilBS249* | addgene full sequence | sequence record 328882 | Addgene NGS Result
TTTACACTTTATGCTTCCGGCTCGTATGTTGTGTGGAATTGTGAGCGGATAACAATTTCACACAGGAAAC
AGCTATGAACGACAGCATCCAACTGAGCGGTCTGTCCCGACAGCTCGTCCAAGCCAATCTACTCGACGAA
AAGACCGCCCTGCAGGCCCAGACGCAGGCGCAGCGCAACAAGCTGTCGCTGGTGACGCACCTGGTGCAGA
ACAAGCTGGTAAGCGGCCTGGCCCTGGCCGAATTGTCCGCCGAGCAGTTCGGCATCGCCTATTGCGACCT
GAACAGCCTGGACAGGGAAAGCTTTCCGCGGGACGCCATCAGCGAAAAGCTGGTCCGCCAGCACCGGGTC
ATTCCCCTGTGGCGGCGGGGCAACAAGTTGTTCGTAGGCATCTCCGACGCCGCCAACCACCAGGCCATCA
ACGACGTCCAGTTCAGCACTGGCCTGACGACCGAGGCCATTCTGGTCGAGGACGACAAGCTCGGCCTTGC
CATCGACAAGCTATTCGAGAATGCAACCGACGGCTTGGCAGGTCTCGATGACGTGGACCTGGAAGGACTG
GATGTAGGCGTCAAGGAAACGTCCGGACAAGAAGATACTGGCGCGGAGGCAGACGACGCTCCCGTCGTCC
GCTTCGTCAACAAGATGCTGCTGGACGCTATCAAAGGCGGGTCTTCCGACTTGCACTTCGAGCCCTACGA
GAAGATCTACCGGGTGCGCTTCCGTACCGACGGCATGCTTCACGAAGTGGCCAAGCCGCCGATCCAGTTG
GCCAGTCGTATCTCTGCTCGTCTCAAGGTAATGGCCGGCCTGGATATCTAGGAACGACGCAAGCCGCAGG
ACGGACGGATCAAGATGCGCGTGTCGAAGACCAAGTCCATCGACTTCCGCGTCAACACCCTGCCGACCCT
GTGGGGCGAGAAGATCGTGATGCGGATCCTCGACTCCTCCAGCGCGCAGATGGGCATCGACGCCCTGGGC
TACGAGGAGGACCAGAAGGAACTCTACCTGGCCGCACTCAAGCAGCCGCAGGGCATGATCCTGGTCACCG
GCCCCACCGGCTCGGGCAAGACGGTATCGCTGTACACCGGCCTGAACATCCTCAATACCACCGACATCAA
CATTTCCACCGCCGAAGACCCGGTGGAGATCAACCTGGAAGGCATCAACCAGGTCAACGTCAATCCGCGC
CAGGGCATGGACTTCTCCCAGGCGCTGCGCGCCTTCCTGCGCCAGGACCCGGACGTGATCATGGTCGGCG
AGATCCGCGACCTGGAGACCGCCGAGATCGCCATCAAGGCGGCGCAGACCGGGCATATGGTGATGTCCAC
CCTGCACACCAACAGCGCCGCCGAGACCCTGACCCGCCTGCTGAACATGGGCGTACCGGCGTTCAACCTG
GCGACCTCGGTGAACCTGATCATCGCCCAGCGCCTTGCGCGAAAACTCTGTTCGCACTGCAAGAAAGAGC
ACGACGTACCGAAGGAAACCCTGCTTCACGAAGGTTTCCCAGAAGAGTTGATCGGCACCTTCAAGCTGTA
TTCACCAGTGGGCTGCGACCATTGCAAGAACGGTTACAAGGGCCGTGTCGGTATTTATGAAGTAGTTAAA
AACACCCCGGCCCTGCAGCGGATTATCATGGAGGAAGGCAACTCCATCGAGATCGCCGAGCAAGCCCGCA
AAGAAGGCTTCAACGATCTGCGCACCTCAGGCCTGCTGAAAGCCATGCAGGGGATCACCAGCCTGGAGGA
AGTCAACCGCGTGACCAAGGATAGGCCGGGCCATCATCATCACCATCATTAAGCCAGATCCAGCGGCATC
TGGGTTAGTCGAGCGCGGGCCGCTTCCCATGTCTCACCAGGGCGAGCCTGTTTCGCGATCTCAGCATCTG
AAATCTTCCCGGCCTTGCGCTTCGCTGGGGCCTTACCCACCGCCTTGGCGGGCTTCTTCGGTCCAAAACT
GAACAACAGATGTGTGACCTTGCGCCCGGTCTTTCGCTGCGCCCACTCCACCTGTAGCGGGCTGTGCTCG
TTGATCTGCGTCACGGCTGGATCAAGCACTCGCAACTTGAAGTCCTTGATCGAGGGATACCGGCCTTCCA
GTTGAAACCACTTTCGCAGCTGGTCAATTTCTATTTCGCGCTGGCCGATGCTGTCCCATTGCATGAGCAG
CTCGTAAAGCCTGATCGCGTGGGTGCTGTCCATCTTGGCCACGTCAGCCAAGGCGTATTTGGTGAACTGT
TTGGTGAGTTCCGTCAGGTACGGCAGCATGTCTTTGGTGAACCTGAGTTCTACACGGCCCTCACCCTCCC
GGTAGATGATTGTTTGCACCCAGCCGGTAATCATCACACTCGGTCTTTTCCCCTTGCCATTGGGCTCTTG
GGTTAACCGGACTTCCCGCCGTTTCAGGCGCAGGGCCGCTTCTTTGAGCTGGTTGTAGGAAGATTCGATA
GGGACACCCGCCATCGTCGCTATGTCCTCCGCCGTCACTGAATACATCACTTCATCGGTGACAGGCTCGC
TCCTCTTCACCTGGCTAATACAGGCCAGAACGATCCGCTGTTCCTGAACACTGAGGCGATACGCGGCCTC
GACCAGGGCATTGCTTTTGTAAACCATTGGGGGTGAGGCCACGTTCGACATTCCTTGTGTATAAGGGGAC
ACTGTATCTGCGTCCCACAATACAACAAATCCGTCCCTTTACAACAACAAATCCGTCCCTTCTTAACAAC
AAATCCGTCCCTTAATGGCAACAAATCCGTCCCTTTTTAAACTCTACAGGCCACGGATTACGTGGCCTGT
AGACGTCCTAAAAGGTTTAAAAGGGAAAAGGAAGAAAAGGGTGGAAACGCAAAAAACGCACCACTACGTG
GCCCCGTTGGGGCCGCATTTGTGCCCCTGAAGGGGCGGGGGAGGCGTCTGGGCAATCCCCGTTTTACCAG
TCCCCTATCGCCGCCTGAGAGGGCGCAGGAAGCGAGTAATCAGGGTATCGAGGCGGATTCACCCTTGGCG
TCCAACCAGCGGCACCAGCGGCGCCTGAGAGGATGGTGCACTCTCAGTACAATCTGCTCTGATGCCGCAT
AGTTAAGCCAGCCCCGACACCCGCCAACACCCGCTGACGCGCCCTGACGGGCTTGTCTGCTCCCGGCATC
CGCTTACAGACAAGCTGTGACCGTCTCCGGGAGCTGCATGTGTCAGAGGTTTTCACCGTCATCACCGAAA
CGCGCGAGACGAAAGGGCCTCGTGATACGCCTATTTTTATAGGTTAATGTCATGATAATAATGGTTTCTT
AGACGTCAGGTGGCACTTTTCGGGGAAATGTGCGCGGAACCCCTATTTGTTTATTTTTCTAAATACATTC
AAATATGTATCCGCTCATGAGACAATAACCCTGATAAATGCTTCAATAATATTGAAAAAGGAAGAGTATG
AGTATTCAACATTTCCGTGTCGCCCTTATTCCCTTTTTTGCGGCATTTTGCCTTCCTGTTTTTGCTCACC
CAGAAACGCTGGTGAAAGTAAAAGATGCTGAAGATCAGTTGGGTGCACGAGTGGGTTACATCGAACTGGA
TCTCAACAGCGGTAAGATCCTTGAGAGTTTTCGCCCCGAAGAACGTTTTCCAATGATGAGCACTTTTAAA
GTTCTGCTATGTGGCGCGGTATTATCCCGTATTGACGCCGGGCAAGAGCAACTCGGTCGCCGCATACACT
ATTCTCAGAATGACTTGGTTGAGTACTCACCAGTCACAGAAAAGCATCTTACGGATGGCATGACAGTAAG
AGAATTATGCAGTGCTGCCATAACCATGAGTGATAACACTGCGGCCAACTTACTTCTGACAACGATCGGA
GGACCGAAGGAGCTAACCGCTTTTTTGCACAACATGGGGGATCATGTAACTCGCCTTGATCGTTGGGAAC
CGGAGCTGAATGAAGCCATACCAAACGACGAGCGTGACACCACGATGCCTGTAGCAATGGCAACAACGTT
GCGCAAACTATTAACTGGCGAACTACTTACTCTAGCTTCCCGGCAACAATTAATAGACTGGATGGAGGCG
GATAAAGTTGCAGGACCACTTCTGCGCTCGGCCCTTCCGGCTGGCTGGTTTATTGCTGATAAATCTGGAG
CCGGTGAGCGTGGGTCTCGCGGTATCATTGCAGCACTGGGGCCAGATGGTAAGCCCTCCCGTATCGTAGT
TATCTACACGACGGGGAGTCAGGCAACTATGGATGAACGAAATAGACAGATCGCTGAGATAGGTGCCTCA
CTGATTAAGCATTGGTAACTGTCAGACCAAGTTTACTCATATATACTTTAGATTGATTTAAAACTTCATT
TTTAATTTAAAAGGATCTAGGTGAAGATCCTTTTTGATAATCTCATGACCAAAATCCCTTAACGTGAGTT
TTCGTTCCACTGAGCGTCAGACCCCGTAGAAAAGATCAAAGGATCTTCTTGAGATCCTTTTTTTCTGCGC
GTAATCTGCTGCTTGCAAACAAAAAAACCACCGCTACCAGCGGTGGTTTGTTTGCCGGATCAAGAGCTAC
CAACTCTTTTTCCGAAGGTAACTGGCTTCAGCAGAGCGCAGATACCAAATACTGTTCTTCTAGTGTAGCC
GTAGTTAGGCCACCACTTCAAGAACTCTGTAGCACCGCCTACATACCTCGCTCTGCTAATCCTGTTACCA
GTGGCTGCTGCCAGTGGCGATAAGTCGTGTCTTACCGGGTTGGACTCAAGACGATAGTTACCGGATAAGG
CGCAGCGGTCGGGCTGAACGGGGGGTTCGTGCACACAGCCCAGCTTGGAGCGAACGACCTACACCGAACT
GAGATACCTACAGCGTGAGCTATGAGAAAGCGCCACGCTTCCCGAAGGGAGAAAGGCGGACAGGTATCCG
GTAAGCGGCAGGGTCGGAACAGGAGAGCGCACGAGGGAGCTTCCAGGGGGAAACGCCTGGTATCTTTATA
GTCCTGTCGGGTTTCGCCACCTCTGACTTGAGCGTCGATTTTTGTGATGCTCGTCAGGGGGGCGGAGCCT
ATGGAAAAACGCCAGCAACGCGGCCTTTTTACGGTTCCTGGCCTTTTGCTGGCCTTTTGCTCACATGTTC
TTTCCTGCGTTATCCCCTGATTCTGTGGATAACCGTATTACCGCCTTTGAGTGAGCTGATACCGCTCGCC
GCAGCCGAACGACCGAGCGCAGCGAGTCAGTGAGCGAGGAAGCGGAAGAGCGCCCAATACGCAAACCGCC
TCTCCCCGCGCGTTGGCCGATTCATTAATGCAGCTGGCACGACAGGTTTCCCGACTGGAAAGCGGGCAGT
GAGCGCAACGCAATTAATGTGAGTTAGCTCACTCATTAGGCACCCCAGGC
